>Addgene plasmid #62059 | pET28-p53 (Guinea Pig 1-88) | addgene partial sequence | sequence record 103189 | T7 5'-TAATACGACTCACTATAGGG-3'
TTTTGTTTAACTTTAAGAAGGAGATATACCATGGGCAGCAGCCATCATCATCATCATCACAGCAGCGGCC
TGGTGCCGCGCGGCAGCCATATGATGGAAGAACCACACTCCGATCTTAGTATTGAACCCCCCTTATCCCA
AGAAACATTTAGCGATTTATGGAAATTACTGCCCGAAAATAACGTTTTATCCGATTCCCTTTCCCCTCCA
ATGGACCACCTCCTGTTATCTCCTGAAGAAGTTGCCTCCTGGTTAGGTGAAAATCCTGATGGCGATGGAC
ATGTTAGCGCCGCCCCCGTATCTGAAGCCCCTACCTCTGCTGGACCCGCCCTTGTTGCCCCCGCACCCGC
CACCTCTTAACTCGAGCACCACCACCACCACCACTGAGATCCGGCTGCTAACAAAGCCCGAAAGGAAGCT
GAGTTGGCTGCTGCCACCGCTGAGCAATAACTAGCATAACCCCTTGGGGCCTCTAAACGGGTCTTGAGGG
GTTTTTTGCTGAAAGGAGGAACTATATCCGGATTGGCGAATGGG
[124 nt withheld, positions 535-658]
CGCCGGCTTT
