>Addgene plasmid #62059 | pET28-p53 (Guinea Pig 1-88) | addgene partial sequence | sequence record 103193 | T7term 5'-GCTAGTTATTGCTCAGCGG-3'
CTTGTTAGCAGCCGGATCTCAGCTGGTGGTGGTGGTGGTGCTCGAGTTAAGAGGTGGCGGGTGCGGGGGC
AACAAGGGCGGGTCCAGCAGAGGTAGGGGCTTCAGATACGGGGGCGGCGCTAACATGTCCATCGCCATCA
GGATTTTCACCTAACCAGGAGGCAACTTCTTCAGGAGATAACAGGAGGTGGTCCATTGGAGGGGAAAGGG
AATCGGATAAAACGTTATTTTCGGGCAGTAATTTCCATAAATCGCTAAATGTTTCTTGGGATAAGGGGGG
TTCAATACTAAGATCGGAGTGTGGTTCTTCCATCATATGGCTGCCGCGCGGCACCAGGCCGCTGCTGTGA
TGATGATGATGATGGCTGCTGCCCATGGTATATCTCCTTCTTAAAGTTAAACAAAATTATTTCTAGAGGG
GAATTGTTATCCGCTCACAATTCCCCTATAGTGAGTCGTATTAATTTCGCGGGATCGAGATCTCGATCCT
CTACGCCGGACGCATCGTGGCCGGCATCACCGGCGCCACAGGTGCGGTTGCTGGCGCCTATATCGCCGAC
ATCACCGATGGGGAAGATCGGGCTCGCCACTTCGGGCTCATGAGCGCTTGTTTCGGCGTGGGTATGGTGG
CAGGCCCCGTGGCCGGGGGACTGTTGGGCGCCATCTCCTTGCATGCACCATTCCTTGCGGCGGCGGTGCT
CAACGGCCTCAACCTACTACTGGGC
