[The description below was written by a language model from this plasmid's Addgene catalogue record.]
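Description:
pET28-p53 (Guinea Pig 1-88) is a bacterial expression plasmid built on the Novagen pET28a backbone for producing an N-terminal fragment of guinea pig p53 in E. coli. The whole construct is about 5.9 kb, of which the insert accounts for 264 bp. It is selected with kanamycin and is recorded as low copy. No feature table accompanies the record, so the origin of replication and other backbone elements are not itemised.

The insert encodes residues 1-88 of guinea pig p53, the region containing the transactivation domain (TAD). It was cloned between the NdeI and XhoI sites, both of which remain intact. Transcription is driven by the T7 promoter, so expression requires a host that supplies T7 RNA polymerase, such as a DE3 lysogen. The DH5alpha strain listed in the record serves for propagation, not protein production. Cloning at NdeI places the fragment in frame with the N-terminal His tag supplied by the backbone, which allows purification by immobilised metal affinity chromatography. The depositor notes a thrombin cleavage site, which in this backbone normally lies between the tag and the insert and lets the tag be removed after purification. The record does not say whether a stop codon precedes XhoI, which would prevent read-through into downstream vector sequence.

The stated purpose is simply expression of this fragment in E. coli. The associated publication concerns disorder prediction and backbone dynamics across a family of intrinsically disordered proteins, which suggests the purified fragment was used for biophysical comparison of p53 transactivation domains from different species.
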