Addgene plasmid #62059: pET28-p53 (Guinea Pig 1-88)
Purpose: Expression of Guinea Pig p53 (residues 1-88) in e. coli
Depositing lab: Gary Daughdrill. Depositing organization: University of South Florida. Publication: Disorder predictors also predict backbone dynamics for a family of disordered proteins. Daughdrill GW, Borcherds WM, Wu H. PLoS One. 2011;6(12):e29207. doi: 10.1371/journal.pone.0029207. Epub 2011 Dec 15. PubMed 22195023.
Backbone
  Vector backbone: pET28A
  Backbone manufacturer: Novagen
  Backbone size w/o insert (bp): 5639
  Total vector size (bp): 5903
  Vector type: Bacterial Expression
Growth in bacteria
  Bacterial resistance: Kanamycin, 50 μg/mL
  Growth temperature: 37°C
  Growth strain: DH5alpha
  Copy number: Low Copy
Gene/Insert
  Gene/Insert name: p53 (alt name: GuinaPig p53 residues 1-88)
  Species: Guina Pig
  Insert size (bp): 264
  Mutation: contains TAD residues 1-88
  Promoter: T7
  Tag / fusion protein: His (N terminal on backbone)
  Cloning method: Restriction Enzyme; 5′ cloning site NdeI (not destroyed); 3′ cloning site XhoI (not destroyed)
  Sequencing primers: 5′ T7; 3′ T7term
Terms and licenses: Academic/Nonprofit Terms; Industry Terms: Not Available to Industry
Depositor comments: Includes thrombin cleavage site
How to cite: pET28-p53 (Guinea Pig 1-88) was a gift from Gary Daughdrill (Addgene plasmid # 62059 ; http://n2t.net/addgene:62059 ; RRID:Addgene_62059)
